>Addgene plasmid #139998 | pCAG-CBE4max-SpG-P2A-EGFP (RTW4552) | addgene full sequence | sequence record 394975 | Addgene NGS Result
GGGGGGCGCGCCRGGGGGGGGGGGGGGGGGGGGGGGGGGGGGGGGGGGGRGGSGGRGRGGKGSGGCGGCA
GCCAATCAGAGCGGCGCGCTCCGAAAGTTTCCTTTTATGGCGAGGCGGCGGCGGCGGCGGCCCTATAAAA
AGCGAAGCGCGCGGCGGGCGGGAGTCGCTGCGCGCTGCCTTCGCCCCGTGCCCCGCTCCGCCGCCGCCTC
GCGCCGCCCGCCCCGGCTCTGACTGACCGCGTTACTCCCACAGGTGAGCGGGCGGGACGGCCCTTCTCCT
CCGGGCTGTAATTAGCGCTTGGTTTAATGACGGCTTGTTTCTTTTCTGTGGCTGCGTGAAAGCCTTGAGG
GGCTCCGGGAGGGCCCTTTGTGCGGGGGGAGCGGCTCGGGGGGTGCGTGCGTGTGTGTGTGCGTGGGGAG
CGCCGCGTGCGGCTCCGCGCTGCCCGGCGGCTGTGAGCGCTGCGGGCGCGGCGCGGGGCTTTGTGCGCTC
CGCAGTGTGCGCGAGGGGAGCGCGGCCGGGGGCGGTGCCCCGCGGTGCGGGGGGGGCTGCGAGGGGAACA
AAGGCTGCGTGCGGGGTGTGTGCGTGGGGGGGTGAGCAGGGGGTGTGGGCGCGTCGGTCGGGCTGCAACC
CCCCCTGCACCCCCCTCCCCGAGTTGCTGAGCACGGCCCGGCTTCGGGTGCGGGGCTCCGTACGGGGCGT
GGCGCGGGGCTCGCCGTGCCGGGCGGGGGGTGGCGGCAGGTGGGGGTGCCGGGCGGGGCGGGGCCGCCYC
GGGCCGGGGRGGGCTCGGGGGRGGGGCGCGGCGGCCCCCGGAGCGCCGGCGGCTGTCGAGGCGCGGCGAG
CCGCAGCCATTGCCTTTTATGGTAATCGTGCGAGAGGGCGCAGGGACTTCCTTTGTCCCAAATCTGTGCG
GAGCCGAAATCTGGGAGGCGCCGCCGCACCCCCTCTAGCGGGCGCGGGGCGAAGCGGTGCGGCGCCGGCA
GGAAGGAAATGGGCGGGGAGGGCCTTCGTGCGTCGCCGCGCCGCCGTCCCCTTCTCCCTCTCCAGCCTCG
GGGCTGTCCGCGGGGGGACGGCTGCCTTCGGGGGGGACGGGGCAGGGCGGGGTTCGGCTTCTGGCGTGTG
ACCGGCGGCTCTAGAGCCTCTGCTAACCATGTTCATGCCTTCTTCTTTTTCCTACAGCTCCTGGGCAACG
TGCTGGTTATTGTGCTGTCTCATCATTTTGGCAAAGAATTCTGCAGTCGACGGTACCGCGGGCCCGGGAT
CCACCGGTCGCCACCATGAAACGGACAGCCGACGGAAGCGAGTTCGAGTCACCAAAGAAGAAGCGGAAAG
TCTCCTCAGAGACTGGGCCTGTCGCCGTCGATCCAACCCTGCGCCGCCGGATTGAACCTCACGAGTTTGA
AGTGTTCTTTGACCCCCGGGAGCTGAGAAAGGAGACATGCCTGCTGTACGAGATCAACTGGGGAGGCAGG
CACTCCATCTGGAGGCACACCTCTCAGAACACAAATAAGCACGTGGAGGTGAACTTCATCGAGAAGTTTA
CCACAGAGCGGTACTTCTGCCCCAATACCAGATGTAGCATCACATGGTTTCTGAGCTGGTCCCCTTGCGG
AGAGTGTAGCAGGGCCATCACCGAGTTCCTGTCCAGATATCCACACGTGACACTGTTTATCTACATCGCC
AGGCTGTATCACCACGCAGACCCAAGGAATAGGCAGGGCCTGCGCGATCTGATCAGCTCCGGCGTGACCA
TCCAGATCATGACAGAGCAGGAGTCCGGCTACTGCTGGCGGAACTTCGTGAATTATTCTCCTAGCAACGA
GGCCCACTGGCCTAGGTACCCACACCTGTGGGTGCGCCTGTACGTGCTGGAGCTGTATTGCATCATCCTG
GGCCTGCCCCCTTGTCTGAATATCCTGCGGAGAAAGCAGCCCCAGCTGACCTTCTTTACAATCGCCCTGC
AGTCTTGTCACTATCAGAGGCTGCCACCCCACATCCTGTGGGCCACAGGCCTGAAGTCTGGAGGATCTAG
CGGAGGATCCTCTGGCAGCGAGACACCAGGAACAAGCGAGTCAGCAACACCAGAGAGCAGTGGCGGCAGC
AGCGGCGGCAGCGACAAGAAGTACAGCATCGGCCTGGCCATCGGCACCAACTCTGTGGGCTGGGCCGTGA
TCACCGACGAGTACAAGGTGCCCAGCAAGAAATTCAAGGTGCTGGGCAACACCGACCGGCACAGCATCAA
GAAGAACCTGATCGGAGCCCTGCTGTTCGACAGCGGCGAAACAGCCGAGGCCACCCGGCTGAAGAGAACC
GCCAGAAGAAGATACACCAGACGGAAGAACCGGATCTGCTATCTGCAAGAGATCTTCAGCAACGAGATGG
CCAAGGTGGACGACAGCTTCTTCCACAGACTGGAAGAGTCCTTCCTGGTGGAAGAGGATAAGAAGCACGA
GCGGCACCCCATCTTCGGCAACATCGTGGACGAGGTGGCCTACCACGAGAAGTACCCCACCATCTACCAC
CTGAGAAAGAAACTGGTGGACAGCACCGACAAGGCCGACCTGCGGCTGATCTATCTGGCCCTGGCCCACA
TGATCAAGTTCCGGGGCCACTTCCTGATCGAGGGCGACCTGAACCCCGACAACAGCGACGTGGACAAGCT
GTTCATCCAGCTGGTGCAGACCTACAACCAGCTGTTCGAGGAAAACCCCATCAACGCCAGCGGCGTGGAC
GCCAAGGCCATCCTGTCTGCCAGACTGAGCAAGAGCAGACGGCTGGAAAATCTGATCGCCCAGCTGCCCG
GCGAGAAGAAGAATGGCCTGTTCGGAAACCTGATTGCCCTGAGCCTGGGCCTGACCCCCAACTTCAAGAG
CAACTTCGACCTGGCCGAGGATGCCAAACTGCAGCTGAGCAAGGACACCTACGACGACGACCTGGACAAC
CTGCTGGCCCAGATCGGCGACCAGTACGCCGACCTGTTTCTGGCCGCCAAGAACCTGTCCGACGCCATCC
TGCTGAGCGACATCCTGAGAGTGAACACCGAGATCACCAAGGCCCCCCTGAGCGCCTCTATGATCAAGAG
ATACGACGAGCACCACCAGGACCTGACCCTGCTGAAAGCTCTCGTGCGGCAGCAGCTGCCTGAGAAGTAC
AAAGAGATTTTCTTCGACCAGAGCAAGAACGGCTACGCCGGCTACATTGACGGCGGAGCCAGCCAGGAAG
AGTTCTACAAGTTCATCAAGCCCATCCTGGAAAAGATGGACGGCACCGAGGAACTGCTCGTGAAGCTGAA
CAGAGAGGACCTGCTGCGGAAGCAGCGGACCTTCGACAACGGCAGCATCCCCCACCAGATCCACCTGGGA
GAGCTGCACGCCATTCTGCGGCGGCAGGAAGATTTTTACCCATTCCTGAAGGACAACCGGGAAAAGATCG
AGAAGATCCTGACCTTCCGCATCCCCTACTACGTGGGCCCTCTGGCCAGGGGAAACAGCAGATTCGCCTG
GATGACCAGAAAGAGCGAGGAAACCATCACCCCCTGGAACTTCGAGGAAGTGGTGGACAAGGGCGCTTCC
GCCCAGAGCTTCATCGAGCGGATGACCAACTTCGATAAGAACCTGCCCAACGAGAAGGTGCTGCCCAAGC
ACAGCCTGCTGTACGAGTACTTCACCGTGTATAACGAGCTGACCAAAGTGAAATACGTGACCGAGGGAAT
GAGAAAGCCCGCCTTCCTGAGCGGCGAGCAGAAAAAGGCCATCGTGGACCTGCTGTTCAAGACCAACCGG
AAAGTGACCGTGAAGCAGCTGAAAGAGGACTACTTCAAGAAAATCGAGTGCTTCGACTCCGTGGAAATCT
CCGGCGTGGAAGATCGGTTCAACGCCTCCCTGGGCACATACCACGATCTGCTGAAAATTATCAAGGACAA
GGACTTCCTGGACAATGAGGAAAACGAGGACATTCTGGAAGATATCGTGCTGACCCTGACACTGTTTGAG
GACAGAGAGATGATCGAGGAACGGCTGAAAACCTATGCCCACCTGTTCGACGACAAAGTGATGAAGCAGC
TGAAGCGGCGGAGATACACCGGCTGGGGCAGGCTGAGCCGGAAGCTGATCAACGGCATCCGGGACAAGCA
GTCCGGCAAGACAATCCTGGATTTCCTGAAGTCCGACGGCTTCGCCAACAGAAACTTCATGCAGCTGATC
CACGACGACAGCCTGACCTTTAAAGAGGACATCCAGAAAGCCCAGGTGTCCGGCCAGGGCGATAGCCTGC
ACGAGCACATTGCCAATCTGGCCGGCAGCCCCGCCATTAAGAAGGGCATCCTGCAGACAGTGAAGGTGGT
GGACGAGCTCGTGAAAGTGATGGGCCGGCACAAGCCCGAGAACATCGTGATCGAAATGGCCAGAGAGAAC
CAGACCACCCAGAAGGGACAGAAGAACAGCCGCGAGAGAATGAAGCGGATCGAAGAGGGCATCAAAGAGC
TGGGCAGCCAGATCCTGAAAGAACACCCCGTGGAAAACACCCAGCTGCAGAACGAGAAGCTGTACCTGTA
CTACCTGCAGAATGGGCGGGATATGTACGTGGACCAGGAACTGGACATCAACCGGCTGTCCGACTACGAT
GTGGACCATATCGTGCCTCAGAGCTTTCTGAAGGACGACTCCATCGACAACAAGGTGCTGACCAGAAGCG
ACAAGAACCGGGGCAAGAGCGACAACGTGCCCTCCGAAGAGGTCGTGAAGAAGATGAAGAACTACTGGCG
GCAGCTGCTGAACGCCAAGCTGATTACCCAGAGAAAGTTCGACAATCTGACCAAGGCCGAGAGAGGCGGC
CTGAGCGAACTGGATAAGGCCGGCTTCATCAAGAGACAGCTGGTGGAAACCCGGCAGATCACAAAGCACG
TGGCACAGATCCTGGACTCCCGGATGAACACTAAGTACGACGAGAATGACAAGCTGATCCGGGAAGTGAA
AGTGATCACCCTGAAGTCCAAGCTGGTGTCCGATTTCCGGAAGGATTTCCAGTTTTACAAAGTGCGCGAG
ATCAACAACTACCACCACGCCCACGACGCCTACCTGAACGCCGTCGTGGGAACCGCCCTGATCAAAAAGT
ACCCTAAGCTGGAAAGCGAGTTCGTGTACGGCGACTACAAGGTGTACGACGTGCGGAAGATGATCGCCAA
GAGCGAGCAGGAAATCGGCAAGGCTACCGCCAAGTACTTCTTCTACAGCAACATCATGAACTTTTTCAAG
ACCGAGATTACCCTGGCCAACGGCGAGATCCGGAAGCGGCCTCTGATCGAGACAAACGGCGAAACCGGGG
AGATCGTGTGGGATAAGGGCCGGGATTTTGCCACCGTGCGGAAAGTGCTGAGCATGCCCCAAGTGAATAT
CGTGAAAAAGACCGAGGTGCAGACAGGCGGCTTCAGCAAAGAGTCTATCCTGCCCAAGAGGAACAGCGAT
AAGCTGATCGCCAGAAAGAAGGACTGGGACCCTAAGAAGTACGGCGGCTTCCTGTGGCCCACCGTGGCCT
ATTCTGTGCTGGTGGTGGCCAAAGTGGAAAAGGGCAAGTCCAAGAAACTGAAGAGTGTGAAAGAGCTGCT
GGGGATCACCATCATGGAAAGAAGCAGCTTCGAGAAGAATCCCATCGACTTTCTGGAAGCCAAGGGCTAC
AAAGAAGTGAAAAAGGACCTGATCATCAAGCTGCCTAAGTACTCCCTGTTCGAGCTGGAAAACGGCCGGA
AGAGAATGCTGGCCTCTGCCAAGCAGCTGCAGAAGGGAAACGAACTGGCCCTGCCCTCCAAATATGTGAA
CTTCCTGTACCTGGCCAGCCACTATGAGAAGCTGAAGGGCTCCCCCGAGGATAATGAGCAGAAACAGCTG
TTTGTGGAACAGCACAAGCACTACCTGGACGAGATCATCGAGCAGATCAGCGAGTTCTCCAAGAGAGTGA
TCCTGGCCGACGCTAATCTGGACAAAGTGCTGTCCGCCTACAACAAGCACCGGGATAAGCCCATCAGAGA
GCAGGCCGAGAATATCATCCACCTGTTTACCCTGACCAATCTGGGAGCCCCTGCCGCCTTCAAGTACTTT
GACACCACCATCGACCGGAAGCAGTACAGAAGCACCAAAGAGGTGCTGGACGCCACCCTGATCCACCAGA
GCATCACCGGCCTGTACGAGACACGGATCGACCTGTCTCAGCTGGGAGGTGACAGCGGCGGGAGCGGCGG
GAGCGGGGGGAGCACTAATCTGAGCGACATCATTGAGAAGGAGACTGGGAAACAGCTGGTCATTCAGGAG
TCCATCCTGATGCTGCCTGAGGAGGTGGAGGAAGTGATCGGCAACAAGCCAGAGTCTGACATCCTGGTGC
ACACCGCCTACGACGAGTCCACAGATGAGAATGTGATGCTGCTGACCTCTGACGCCCCCGAGTATAAGCC
TTGGGCCCTGGTCATCCAGGATTCTAACGGCGAGAATAAGATCAAGATGCTGAGCGGAGGATCCGGAGGA
TCTGGAGGCAGCACCAACCTGTCTGACATCATCGAGAAGGAGACAGGCAAGCAGCTGGTCATCCAGGAGA
GCATCCTGATGCTGCCCGAAGAAGTCGAAGAAGTGATCGGAAACAAGCCTGAGAGCGATATCCTGGTCCA
TACCGCCTACGACGAGAGTACCGACGAAAATGTGATGCTGCTGACATCCGACGCCCCAGAGTATAAGCCC
TGGGCTCTGGTCATCCAGGATTCCAACGGAGAGAACAAAATCAAAATGCTGTCTGGCGGCTCAAAAAGAA
CCGCCGACGGCAGCGAATTCGAGCCCAAGAAGAAGAGGAAAGTCGGAGGCGGTGGAAGCGGCGCAACAAA
CTTCTCTCTGCTGAAACAAGCCGGAGATGTCGAAGAGAATCCTGGACCGATGGTGAGCAAGGGCGAGGAG
CTGTTCACCGGGGTGGTGCCCATCCTGGTCGAGCTGGACGGCGACGTAAACGGCCACAAGTTCAGCGTGT
CCGGCGAGGGCGAGGGCGATGCCACCTACGGCAAGCTGACCCTGAAGTTCATCTGCACCACCGGCAAGCT
GCCCGTGCCCTGGCCCACCCTCGTGACCACCCTGACCTACGGCGTGCAGTGCTTCAGCCGCTACCCCGAC
CACATGAAGCAGCACGACTTCTTCAAGTCCGCCATGCCCGAAGGCTACGTCCAGGAGCGCACCATCTTCT
TCAAGGACGACGGCAACTACAAGACCCGCGCCGAGGTGAAGTTCGAGGGCGACACCCTGGTGAACCGCAT
CGAGCTGAAGGGCATCGACTTCAAGGAGGACGGCAACATCCTGGGGCACAAGCTGGAGTACAACTACAAC
AGCCACAACGTCTATATCATGGCCGACAAGCAGAAGAACGGCATCAAGGTGAACTTCAAGATCCGCCACA
ACATCGAGGACGGCAGCGTGCAGCTCGCCGACCACTACCAGCAGAACACCCCCATCGGCGACGGCCCCGT
GCTGCTGCCCGACAACCACTACCTGAGCACCCAGTCCGCCCTGAGCAAAGACCCCAACGAGAAGCGCGAT
CACATGGTCCTGCTGGAGTTCGTGACCGCCGCCGGGATCACTCTCGGCATGGACGAGCTGTACAAGTGAA
GCGGCCGCACTCCTCAGGTGCAGGCTGCCTATCAGAAGGTGGTGGCTGGTGTGGCCAATGCCCTGGCTCA
CAAATACCACTGAGATCTTTTTCCCTCTGCCAAAAATTATGGGGACATCATGAAGCCCCTTGAGCATCTG
ACTTCTGGCTAATAAAGGAAATTTATTTTCATTGCAATAGTGTGTTGGAATTTTTTGTGTCTCTCACTCG
GAAGGACATATGGGAGGGCAAATCATTTAAAACATCAGAATGAGTATTTGGTTTAGAGTTTGGCAACATA
TGCCCATATGCTGGCTGCCATGAACAAAGGTTGGCTATAAAGAGGTCATCAGTATATGAAACAGCCCCCT
GCTGTCCATTCCTTATTCCATAGAAAAGCCTTGACTTGAGGTTAGATTTTTTTTATATTTTGTTTTGTGT
TATTTTTTTCTTTAACATCCCTAAAATTTTCCTTACATGTTTTACTAGCCAGATTTTTCCTCCTCTCCTG
ACTACTCCCAGTCATAGCTGTCCCTCTTCTCTTATGGAGATCCCTCGACCTGCAGCCCAAGCTTGGCGTA
ATCATGGTCATAGCTGTTTCCTGTGTGAAATTGTTATCCGCTCACAATTCCACACAACATACGAGCCGGA
AGCATAAAGTGTAAAGCCTGGGGTGCCTAATGAGTGAGCTAACTCACATTAATTGCGTTGCGCTCACTGC
CCGCTTTCCAGTCGGGAAACCTGTCGTGCCAGCGGATCCGCATCTCAATTAGTCAGCAACCATAGTCCCG
CCCCTAACTCCGCCCATCCCGCCCCTAACTCCGCCCAGTTCCGCCCATTCTCCGCCCCATGGCTGACTAA
TTTTTTTTATTTATGCAGAGGCCGAGGCCGCCTCGGCCTCTGAGCTATTCCAGAAGTAGTGAGGAGGCTT
TTTTGGAGGCCTAGGCTTTTGCAAAAAGCTAACTTGTTTATTGCAGCTTATAATGGTTACAAATAAAGCA
ATAGCATCACAAATTTCACAAATAAAGCATTTTTTTCACTGCATTCTAGTTGTGGTTTGTCCAAACTCAT
CAATGTATCTTATCATGTCTGGATCCGCTGCATTAATGAATCGGCCAACGCGCGGGGAGAGGCGGTTTGC
GTATTGGGCGCTCTTCCGCTTCCTCGCTCACTGACTCGCTGCGCTCGGTCGTTCGGCTGCGGCGAGCGGT
ATCAGCTCACTCAAAGGCGGTAATACGGTTATCCACAGAATCAGGGGATAACGCAGGAAAGAACATGTGA
GCAAAAGGCCAGCAAAAGGCCAGGAACCGTAAAAAGGCCGCGTTGCTGGCGTTTTTCCATAGGCTCCGCC
CCCCTGACGAGCATCACAAAAATCGACGCTCAAGTCAGAGGTGGCGAAACCCGACAGGACTATAAAGATA
CCAGGCGTTTCCCCCTGGAAGCTCCCTCGTGCGCTCTCCTGTTCCGACCCTGCCGCTTACCGGATACCTG
TCCGCCTTTCTCCCTTCGGGAAGCGTGGCGCTTTCTCATAGCTCACGCTGTAGGTATCTCAGTTCGGTGT
AGGTCGTTCGCTCCAAGCTGGGCTGTGTGCACGAACCCCCCGTTCAGCCCGACCGCTGCGCCTTATCCGG
TAACTATCGTCTTGAGTCCAACCCGGTAAGACACGACTTATCGCCACTGGCAGCAGCCACTGGTAACAGG
ATTAGCAGAGCGAGGTATGTAGGCGGTGCTACAGAGTTCTTGAAGTGGTGGCCTAACTACGGCTACACTA
GAAGAACAGTATTTGGTATCTGCGCTCTGCTGAAGCCAGTTACCTTCGGAAAAAGAGTTGGTAGCTCTTG
ATCCGGCAAACAAACCACCGCTGGTAGCGGTGGTTTTTTTGTTTGCAAGCAGCAGATTACGCGCAGAAAA
AAAGGATCTCAAGAAGATCCTTTGATCTTTTCTACGGGGTCTGACGCTCAGTGGAACGAAAACTCACGTT
AAGGGATTTTGGTCATGAGATTATCAAAAAGGATCTTCACCTAGATCCTTTTAAATTAAAAATGAAGTTT
TAAATCAATCTAAAGTATATATGAGTAAACTTGGTCTGACAGTTACCAATGCTTAATCAGTGAGGCACCT
ATCTCAGCGATCTGTCTATTTCGTTCATCCATAGTTGCCTGACTCCCCGTCGTGTAGATAACTACGATAC
GGGAGGGCTTACCATCTGGCCCCAGTGCTGCAATGATACCGCGAGACCCACGCTCACCGGCTCCAGATTT
ATCAGCAATAAACCAGCCAGCCGGAAGGGCCGAGCGCAGAAGTGGTCCTGCAACTTTATCCGCCTCCATC
CAGTCTATTAATTGTTGCCGGGAAGCTAGAGTAAGTAGTTCGCCAGTTAATAGTTTGCGCAACGTTGTTG
CCATTGCTACAGGCATCGTGGTGTCACGCTCGTCGTTTGGTATGGCTTCATTCAGCTCCGGTTCCCAACG
ATCAAGGCGAGTTACATGATCCCCCATGTTGTGCAAAAAAGCGGTTAGCTCCTTCGGTCCTCCGATCGTT
GTCAGAAGTAAGTTGGCCGCAGTGTTATCACTCATGGTTATGGCAGCACTGCATAATTCTCTTACTGTCA
TGCCATCCGTAAGATGCTTTTCTGTGACTGGTGAGTACTCAACCAAGTCATTCTGAGAATAGTGTATGCG
GCGACCGAGTTGCTCTTGCCCGGCGTCAATACGGGATAATACCGCGCCACATAGCAGAACTTTAAAAGTG
CTCATCATTGGAAAACGTTCTTCGGGGCGAAAACTCTCAAGGATCTTACCGCTGTTGAGATCCAGTTCGA
TGTAACCCACTCGTGCACCCAACTGATCTTCAGCATCTTTTACTTTCACCAGCGTTTCTGGGTGAGCAAA
AACAGGAAGGCAAAATGCCGCAAAAAAGGGAATAAGGGCGACACGGAAATGTTGAATACTCATACTCTTC
CTTTTTCAATATTATTGAAGCATTTATCAGGGTTATTGTCTCATGAGCGGATACATATTTGAATGTATTT
AGAAAAATAAACAAATAGGGGTTCCGCGCACATTTCCCCGAAAAGTGCCACCTGGGTCGACATTGATTAT
TGACTAGTTATTAATAGTAATCAATTACGGGGTCATTAGTTCATAGCCCATATATGGAGTTCCGCGTTAC
ATAACTTACGGTAAATGGCCCGCCTGGCTGACCGCCCAACGACCCCCGCCCATTGACGTCAATAATGACG
TATGTTCCCATAGTAACGCCAATAGGGACTTTCCATTGACGTCAATGGGTGGAGTATTTACGGTAAACTG
CCCACTTGGCAGTACATCAAGTGTATCATATGCCAAGTACGCCCCCTATTGACGTCAATGACGGTAAATG
GCCCGCCTGGCATTATGCCCAGTACATGACCTTATGGGACTTTCCTACTTGGCAGTACATCTACGTATTA
GTCATCGCTATTACCATGGTCGAGGTGAGCCCCACGTTCTGCTTCACTCTCCCCATCTCCCCCCCCTCCC
CACCCCCAATTTTGTATTTATTTATTTTTTAATTATTTTGTGCAGCGATGGGGGCGGGGGGGGGG
Features (pLannotate 1.2.2; 23 found; start..end, strand, type, name):
     14..35      +  promoter       chicken β-actin promoter (fragment): No description available
    161..1177    +  intron         chimeric intron: chimera between introns from chicken β-actin and rabbit β-globin
   1226..1262    +  misc_feature   MCS (fragment): multiple cloning site
   1333..2016    +  CDS            Apobec1: ABEC1_RAT - Experimental evidence at protein level: Swiss-Prot protein existence level 1. Catalytic component of the apolipoprotein B mRNA editing enzyme complex which is responsible for the postranscriptional editing of a CAA codon for Gln to a UAA codon for stop in the APOB mRNA. May also play a role in the epigenetic regulation of gene expression by participating in DNA demethylation. From Rattus norvegicus (Rat).
   2113..3714    +  CDS            dCas9(N): N-terminal portion of catalytically inactive Streptococcus pyogenes dCas9 carrying the D10A mutation (Zetsche et al., 2015)
   3715..6209    +  CDS            Cas9(C) (fragment): C-terminal portion of Streptococcus pyogenes Cas9 (Zetsche et al., 2015)
   6523..6771    +  CDS            UGI: UNGI_BPPB2 - Experimental evidence at protein level: Swiss-Prot protein existence level 1. This protein binds specifically and reversibly to the host uracil-DNA glycosylase, preventing removal of uracil residues from PBS2 DNA by the host uracil-excision repair system. From Bacillus phage PBS2 (Bacteriophage PBS2).
   6910..7626    +  CDS            EGFP: EGFP is a basic (constitutively fluorescent) green fluorescent protein published in 1996, derived from Aequorea victoria. It is reported to be a rapidly-maturing weak dimer with moderate acid sensitivity.
   7639..7710    +  CDS            HBB (fragment): HBB_PONPY - Experimental evidence at transcript level: Swiss-Prot protein existence level 2. Involved in oxygen transport from the lung to the various peripheral tissues. From Pongo pygmaeus (Bornean orangutan).
   7781..7836    +  polyA_signal   β-globin poly(A) signal: rabbit β-globin polyadenylation signal (Gil and Proudfoot, 1987)
   8219..8241    -  protein_bind   lac operator (fragment): The lac repressor binds to the lac operator to inhibit transcription in E. coli. This inhibition can be relieved by adding lactose or isopropyl-β-D-thiogalactopyranoside (IPTG). lac repressor encoded by lacI
   8245..8275    -  promoter       lac promoter: promoter for the E. coli lac operon
   8290..8311    -  protein_bind   CAP binding site: CAP binding activates transcription in the presence of cAMP. E. coli catabolite activator protein
   8324..8363    -  CDS            lacI (fragment): lac repressor; lacI; The lac repressor binds to the lac operator to inhibit transcription in E. coli. This inhibition can be relieved by adding lactose or isopropyl-β-D-thiogalactopyranoside (IPTG).
   8370..8392    +  promoter       SV40 promoter (fragment): SV40 enhancer and early promoter
   8416..8551    +  rep_origin     SV40 ori: SV40 origin of replication
   8571..8705    +  polyA_signal   SV40 poly(A) signal: SV40 polyadenylation signal
   8707..8761    -  CDS            lacI (fragment): lac repressor; lacI; The lac repressor binds to the lac operator to inhibit transcription in E. coli. This inhibition can be relieved by adding lactose or isopropyl-β-D-thiogalactopyranoside (IPTG).
   8944..9532    -  rep_origin     ori: high-copy-number ColE1/pMB1/pBR322/pUC origin of replication
   9703..10563   -  CDS            AmpR: β-lactamase; bla; confers resistance to ampicillin, carbenicillin, and related antibiotics
  10564..10668   -  promoter       AmpR promoter: bla
  10699..11078   +  enhancer       CMV enhancer: human cytomegalovirus immediate early enhancer
  11080..11195   +  promoter       chicken β-actin promoter (fragment): contains a 21-bp deletion relative to the standard chicken β-actin promoter
