>Addgene plasmid #139998 | pCAG-CBE4max-SpG-P2A-EGFP (RTW4552) | analyzer sequence | sequence record 275203
GTCGACATTGATTATTGACTAGTTATTAATAGTAATCAATTACGGGGTCATTAGTTCATAGCCCATATAT
GGAGTTCCGCGTTACATAACTTACGGTAAATGGCCCGCCTGGCTGACCGCCCAACGACCCCCGCCCATTG
ACGTCAATAATGACGTATGTTCCCATAGTAACGCCAATAGGGACTTTCCATTGACGTCAATGGGTGGACT
ATTTACGGTAAACTGCCCACTTGGCAGTACATCAAGTGTATCATATGCCAAGTACGCCCCCTATTGACGT
CAATGACGGTAAATGGCCCGCCTGGCATTATGCCCAGTACATGACCTTATGGGACTTTCCTACTTGGCAG
TACATCTACGTATTAGTCATCGCTATTACCATGGGTCGAGGTGAGCCCCACGTTCTGCTTCACTCTCCCC
ATCTCCCCCCCCTCCCCACCCCCAATTTTGTATTTATTTATTTTTTAATTATTTTGTGCAGCGATGGGGG
CGGGGGGGGGGGGGGCGCGCGCCAGGCGGGGCGGGGCGGGGCGAGGGGCGGGGCGGGGCGAGGCGGAGAG
GTGCGGCGGCAGCCAATCAGAGCGGCGCGCTCCGAAAGTTTCCTTTTATGGCGAGGCGGCGGCGGCGGCG
GCCCTATAAAAAGCGAAGCGCGCGGCGGGCGGGAGTCGCTGCGTTGCCTTCGCCCCGTGCCCCGCTCCGC
GCCGCCTCGCGCCGCCCGCCCCGGCTCTGACTGACCGCGTTACTCCCACAGGTGAGCGGGCGGGACGGCC
CTTCTCCTCCGGGCTGTAATTAGCGCTTGGTTTAATGACGGCTCGTTTCTTTTCTGTGGCTGCGTGAAAG
CCTTAAAGGGCTCCGGGAGGGCCCTTTGTGCGGGGGGGAGCGGCTCGGGGGGTGCGTGCGTGTGTGTGTG
CGTGGGGAGCGCCGCGTGCGGCCCGCGCTGCCCGGCGGCTGTGAGCGCTGCGGGCGCGGCGCGGGGCTTT
GTGCGCTCCGCGTGTGCGCGAGGGGAGCGCGGCCGGGGGCGGTGCCCCGCGGTGCGGGGGGGCTGCGAGG
GGAACAAAGGCTGCGTGCGGGGTGTGTGCGTGGGGGGGTGAGCAGGGGGTGTGGGCGCGGCGGTCGGGCT
GTAACCCCCCCCTGCACCCCCCTCCCCGAGTTGCTGAGCACGGCCCGGCTTCGGGTGCGGGGCTCCGTGC
GGGGCGTGGCGCGGGGCTCGCCGTGCCGGGCGGGGGGTGGCGGCAGGTGGGGGTGCCGGGCGGGGCGGGG
CCGCCTCGGGCCGGGGAGGGCTCGGGGGAGGGGCGCGGCGGCCCCGGAGCGCCGGCGGCTGTCGAGGCGC
GGCGAGCCGCAGCCATTGCCTTTTATGGTAATCGTGCGAGAGGGCGCAGGGACTTCCTTTGTCCCAAATC
TGGCGGAGCCGAAATCTGGGAGGCGCCGCCGCACCCCCTCTAGCGGGCGCGGGCGAAGCGGTGCGGCGCC
GGCAGGAAGGAAATGGGCGGGGAGGGCCTTCGTGCGTCGCCGCGCCGCCGTCCCCTTCTCCATCTCCAGC
CTCGGGGCTGCCGCAGGGGGACGGCTGCCTTCGGGGGGGACGGGGCAGGGCGGGGTTCGGCTTCTGGCGT
GTGACCGGCGGCTCTAGAGCCTCTGCTAACCATGTTCATGCCTTCTTCTTTTTCCTACAGCTCCTGGGCA
ACGTGCTGGTTATTGTGCTGTCTCATCATTTTGGCAAAGAATTCTGCAGTCGACGGTACCGCGGGCCCGG
GATCCACCGGTCGCCACCATGAAACGGACAGCCGACGGAAGCGAGTTCGAGTCACCAAAGAAGAAGCGGA
AAGTCTCCTCAGAGACTGGGCCTGTCGCCGTCGATCCAACCCTGCGCCGCCGGATTGAACCTCACGAGTT
TGAAGTGTTCTTTGACCCCCGGGAGCTGAGAAAGGAGACATGCCTGCTGTACGAGATCAACTGGGGAGGC
AGGCACTCCATCTGGAGGCACACCTCTCAGAACACAAATAAGCACGTGGAGGTGAACTTCATCGAGAAGT
TTACCACAGAGCGGTACTTCTGCCCCAATACCAGATGTAGCATCACATGGTTTCTGAGCTGGTCCCCTTG
CGGAGAGTGTAGCAGGGCCATCACCGAGTTCCTGTCCAGATATCCACACGTGACACTGTTTATCTACATC
GCCAGGCTGTATCACCACGCAGACCCAAGGAATAGGCAGGGCCTGCGCGATCTGATCAGCTCCGGCGTGA
CCATCCAGATCATGACAGAGCAGGAGTCCGGCTACTGCTGGCGGAACTTCGTGAATTATTCTCCTAGCAA
CGAGGCCCACTGGCCTAGGTACCCACACCTGTGGGTGCGCCTGTACGTGCTGGAGCTGTATTGCATCATC
CTGGGCCTGCCCCCTTGTCTGAATATCCTGCGGAGAAAGCAGCCCCAGCTGACCTTCTTTACAATCGCCC
TGCAGTCTTGTCACTATCAGAGGCTGCCACCCCACATCCTGTGGGCCACAGGCCTGAAGTCTGGAGGATC
TAGCGGAGGATCCTCTGGCAGCGAGACACCAGGAACAAGCGAGTCAGCAACACCAGAGAGCAGTGGCGGC
AGCAGCGGCGGCAGCGACAAGAAGTACAGCATCGGCCTGGCCATCGGCACCAACTCTGTGGGCTGGGCCG
TGATCACCGACGAGTACAAGGTGCCCAGCAAGAAATTCAAGGTGCTGGGCAACACCGACCGGCACAGCAT
CAAGAAGAACCTGATCGGAGCCCTGCTGTTCGACAGCGGCGAAACAGCCGAGGCCACCCGGCTGAAGAGA
ACCGCCAGAAGAAGATACACCAGACGGAAGAACCGGATCTGCTATCTGCAAGAGATCTTCAGCAACGAGA
TGGCCAAGGTGGACGACAGCTTCTTCCACAGACTGGAAGAGTCCTTCCTGGTGGAAGAGGATAAGAAGCA
CGAGCGGCACCCCATCTTCGGCAACATCGTGGACGAGGTGGCCTACCACGAGAAGTACCCCACCATCTAC
CACCTGAGAAAGAAACTGGTGGACAGCACCGACAAGGCCGACCTGCGGCTGATCTATCTGGCCCTGGCCC
ACATGATCAAGTTCCGGGGCCACTTCCTGATCGAGGGCGACCTGAACCCCGACAACAGCGACGTGGACAA
GCTGTTCATCCAGCTGGTGCAGACCTACAACCAGCTGTTCGAGGAAAACCCCATCAACGCCAGCGGCGTG
GACGCCAAGGCCATCCTGTCTGCCAGACTGAGCAAGAGCAGACGGCTGGAAAATCTGATCGCCCAGCTGC
CCGGCGAGAAGAAGAATGGCCTGTTCGGAAACCTGATTGCCCTGAGCCTGGGCCTGACCCCCAACTTCAA
GAGCAACTTCGACCTGGCCGAGGATGCCAAACTGCAGCTGAGCAAGGACACCTACGACGACGACCTGGAC
AACCTGCTGGCCCAGATCGGCGACCAGTACGCCGACCTGTTTCTGGCCGCCAAGAACCTGTCCGACGCCA
TCCTGCTGAGCGACATCCTGAGAGTGAACACCGAGATCACCAAGGCCCCCCTGAGCGCCTCTATGATCAA
GAGATACGACGAGCACCACCAGGACCTGACCCTGCTGAAAGCTCTCGTGCGGCAGCAGCTGCCTGAGAAG
TACAAAGAGATTTTCTTCGACCAGAGCAAGAACGGCTACGCCGGCTACATTGACGGCGGAGCCAGCCAGG
AAGAGTTCTACAAGTTCATCAAGCCCATCCTGGAAAAGATGGACGGCACCGAGGAACTGCTCGTGAAGCT
GAACAGAGAGGACCTGCTGCGGAAGCAGCGGACCTTCGACAACGGCAGCATCCCCCACCAGATCCACCTG
GGAGAGCTGCACGCCATTCTGCGGCGGCAGGAAGATTTTTACCCATTCCTGAAGGACAACCGGGAAAAGA
TCGAGAAGATCCTGACCTTCCGCATCCCCTACTACGTGGGCCCTCTGGCCAGGGGAAACAGCAGATTCGC
CTGGATGACCAGAAAGAGCGAGGAAACCATCACCCCCTGGAACTTCGAGGAAGTGGTGGACAAGGGCGCT
TCCGCCCAGAGCTTCATCGAGCGGATGACCAACTTCGATAAGAACCTGCCCAACGAGAAGGTGCTGCCCA
AGCACAGCCTGCTGTACGAGTACTTCACCGTGTATAACGAGCTGACCAAAGTGAAATACGTGACCGAGGG
AATGAGAAAGCCCGCCTTCCTGAGCGGCGAGCAGAAAAAGGCCATCGTGGACCTGCTGTTCAAGACCAAC
CGGAAAGTGACCGTGAAGCAGCTGAAAGAGGACTACTTCAAGAAAATCGAGTGCTTCGACTCCGTGGAAA
TCTCCGGCGTGGAAGATCGGTTCAACGCCTCCCTGGGCACATACCACGATCTGCTGAAAATTATCAAGGA
CAAGGACTTCCTGGACAATGAGGAAAACGAGGACATTCTGGAAGATATCGTGCTGACCCTGACACTGTTT
GAGGACAGAGAGATGATCGAGGAACGGCTGAAAACCTATGCCCACCTGTTCGACGACAAAGTGATGAAGC
AGCTGAAGCGGCGGAGATACACCGGCTGGGGCAGGCTGAGCCGGAAGCTGATCAACGGCATCCGGGACAA
GCAGTCCGGCAAGACAATCCTGGATTTCCTGAAGTCCGACGGCTTCGCCAACAGAAACTTCATGCAGCTG
ATCCACGACGACAGCCTGACCTTTAAAGAGGACATCCAGAAAGCCCAGGTGTCCGGCCAGGGCGATAGCC
TGCACGAGCACATTGCCAATCTGGCCGGCAGCCCCGCCATTAAGAAGGGCATCCTGCAGACAGTGAAGGT
GGTGGACGAGCTCGTGAAAGTGATGGGCCGGCACAAGCCCGAGAACATCGTGATCGAAATGGCCAGAGAG
AACCAGACCACCCAGAAGGGACAGAAGAACAGCCGCGAGAGAATGAAGCGGATCGAAGAGGGCATCAAAG
AGCTGGGCAGCCAGATCCTGAAAGAACACCCCGTGGAAAACACCCAGCTGCAGAACGAGAAGCTGTACCT
GTACTACCTGCAGAATGGGCGGGATATGTACGTGGACCAGGAACTGGACATCAACCGGCTGTCCGACTAC
GATGTGGACCATATCGTGCCTCAGAGCTTTCTGAAGGACGACTCCATCGACAACAAGGTGCTGACCAGAA
GCGACAAGAACCGGGGCAAGAGCGACAACGTGCCCTCCGAAGAGGTCGTGAAGAAGATGAAGAACTACTG
GCGGCAGCTGCTGAACGCCAAGCTGATTACCCAGAGAAAGTTCGACAATCTGACCAAGGCCGAGAGAGGC
GGCCTGAGCGAACTGGATAAGGCCGGCTTCATCAAGAGACAGCTGGTGGAAACCCGGCAGATCACAAAGC
ACGTGGCACAGATCCTGGACTCCCGGATGAACACTAAGTACGACGAGAATGACAAGCTGATCCGGGAAGT
GAAAGTGATCACCCTGAAGTCCAAGCTGGTGTCCGATTTCCGGAAGGATTTCCAGTTTTACAAAGTGCGC
GAGATCAACAACTACCACCACGCCCACGACGCCTACCTGAACGCCGTCGTGGGAACCGCCCTGATCAAAA
AGTACCCTAAGCTGGAAAGCGAGTTCGTGTACGGCGACTACAAGGTGTACGACGTGCGGAAGATGATCGC
CAAGAGCGAGCAGGAAATCGGCAAGGCTACCGCCAAGTACTTCTTCTACAGCAACATCATGAACTTTTTC
AAGACCGAGATTACCCTGGCCAACGGCGAGATCCGGAAGCGGCCTCTGATCGAGACAAACGGCGAAACCG
GGGAGATCGTGTGGGATAAGGGCCGGGATTTTGCCACCGTGCGGAAAGTGCTGAGCATGCCCCAAGTGAA
TATCGTGAAAAAGACCGAGGTGCAGACAGGCGGCTTCAGCAAAGAGTCTATCCTGCCCAAGAGGAACAGC
GATAAGCTGATCGCCAGAAAGAAGGACTGGGACCCTAAGAAGTACGGCGGCTTCCTGTGGCCCACCGTGG
CCTATTCTGTGCTGGTGGTGGCCAAAGTGGAAAAGGGCAAGTCCAAGAAACTGAAGAGTGTGAAAGAGCT
GCTGGGGATCACCATCATGGAAAGAAGCAGCTTCGAGAAGAATCCCATCGACTTTCTGGAAGCCAAGGGC
TACAAAGAAGTGAAAAAGGACCTGATCATCAAGCTGCCTAAGTACTCCCTGTTCGAGCTGGAAAACGGCC
GGAAGAGAATGCTGGCCTCTGCCAAGCAGCTGCAGAAGGGAAACGAACTGGCCCTGCCCTCCAAATATGT
GAACTTCCTGTACCTGGCCAGCCACTATGAGAAGCTGAAGGGCTCCCCCGAGGATAATGAGCAGAAACAG
CTGTTTGTGGAACAGCACAAGCACTACCTGGACGAGATCATCGAGCAGATCAGCGAGTTCTCCAAGAGAG
TGATCCTGGCCGACGCTAATCTGGACAAAGTGCTGTCCGCCTACAACAAGCACCGGGATAAGCCCATCAG
AGAGCAGGCCGAGAATATCATCCACCTGTTTACCCTGACCAATCTGGGAGCCCCTGCCGCCTTCAAGTAC
TTTGACACCACCATCGACCGGAAGCAGTACAGAAGCACCAAAGAGGTGCTGGACGCCACCCTGATCCACC
AGAGCATCACCGGCCTGTACGAGACACGGATCGACCTGTCTCAGCTGGGAGGTGACAGCGGCGGGAGCGG
CGGGAGCGGGGGGAGCACTAATCTGAGCGACATCATTGAGAAGGAGACTGGGAAACAGCTGGTCATTCAG
GAGTCCATCCTGATGCTGCCTGAGGAGGTGGAGGAAGTGATCGGCAACAAGCCAGAGTCTGACATCCTGG
TGCACACCGCCTACGACGAGTCCACAGATGAGAATGTGATGCTGCTGACCTCTGACGCCCCCGAGTATAA
GCCTTGGGCCCTGGTCATCCAGGATTCTAACGGCGAGAATAAGATCAAGATGCTGAGCGGAGGATCCGGA
GGATCTGGAGGCAGCACCAACCTGTCTGACATCATCGAGAAGGAGACAGGCAAGCAGCTGGTCATCCAGG
AGAGCATCCTGATGCTGCCCGAAGAAGTCGAAGAAGTGATCGGAAACAAGCCTGAGAGCGATATCCTGGT
CCATACCGCCTACGACGAGAGTACCGACGAAAATGTGATGCTGCTGACATCCGACGCCCCAGAGTATAAG
CCCTGGGCTCTGGTCATCCAGGATTCCAACGGAGAGAACAAAATCAAAATGCTGTCTGGCGGCTCAAAAA
GAACCGCCGACGGCAGCGAATTCGAGCCCAAGAAGAAGAGGAAAGTCGGAGGCGGTGGAAGCGGCGCAAC
AAACTTCTCTCTGCTGAAACAAGCCGGAGATGTCGAAGAGAATCCTGGACCGATGGTGAGCAAGGGCGAG
GAGCTGTTCACCGGGGTGGTGCCCATCCTGGTCGAGCTGGACGGCGACGTAAACGGCCACAAGTTCAGCG
TGTCCGGCGAGGGCGAGGGCGATGCCACCTACGGCAAGCTGACCCTGAAGTTCATCTGCACCACCGGCAA
GCTGCCCGTGCCCTGGCCCACCCTCGTGACCACCCTGACCTACGGCGTGCAGTGCTTCAGCCGCTACCCC
GACCACATGAAGCAGCACGACTTCTTCAAGTCCGCCATGCCCGAAGGCTACGTCCAGGAGCGCACCATCT
TCTTCAAGGACGACGGCAACTACAAGACCCGCGCCGAGGTGAAGTTCGAGGGCGACACCCTGGTGAACCG
CATCGAGCTGAAGGGCATCGACTTCAAGGAGGACGGCAACATCCTGGGGCACAAGCTGGAGTACAACTAC
AACAGCCACAACGTCTATATCATGGCCGACAAGCAGAAGAACGGCATCAAGGTGAACTTCAAGATCCGCC
ACAACATCGAGGACGGCAGCGTGCAGCTCGCCGACCACTACCAGCAGAACACCCCCATCGGCGACGGCCC
CGTGCTGCTGCCCGACAACCACTACCTGAGCACCCAGTCCGCCCTGAGCAAAGACCCCAACGAGAAGCGC
GATCACATGGTCCTGCTGGAGTTCGTGACCGCCGCCGGGATCACTCTCGGCATGGACGAGCTGTACAAGT
GAAGCGGCCGCACTCCTCAGGTGCAGGCTGCCTATCAGAAGGTGGTGGCTGGTGTGGCCAATGCCCTGGC
TCACAAATACCACTGAGATCTTTTTCCCTCTGCCAAAAATTATGGGGACATCATGAAGCCCCTTGAGCAT
CTGACTTCTGGCTAATAAAGGAAATTTATTTTCATTGCAATAGTGTGTTGGAATTTTTTGTGTCTCTCAC
TCGGAAGGACATATGGGAGGGCAAATCATTTAAAACATCAGAATGAGTATTTGGTTTAGAGTTTGGCAAC
ATATGCCATATGCTGGCTGCCATGAACAAAGGTGGCTATAAAGAGGTCATCAGTATATGAAACAGCCCCC
TGCTGTCCATTCCTTATTCCATAGAAAAGCCTTGACTTGAGGTTAGATTTTTTTTATATTTTGTTTTGTG
TTATTTTTTTCTTTAACATCCCTAAAATTTTCCTTACATGTTTTACTAGCCAGATTTTTCCTCCTCTCCT
GACTACTCCCAGTCATAGCTGTCCCTCTTCTCTTATGAAGATCCCTCGACCTGCAGCCCAAGCTTGGCGT
AATCATGGTCATAGCTGTTTCCTGTGTGAAATTGTTATCCGCTCACAATTCCACACAACATACGAGCCGG
AAGCATAAAGTGTAAAGCCTGGGGTGCCTAATGAGTGAGCTAACTCACATTAATTGCGTTGCGCTCACTG
CCCGCTTTCCAGTCGGGAAACCTGTCGTGCCAGCGGATCCGCATCTCAATTAGTCAGCAACCATAGTCCC
GCCCCTAACTCCGCCCATCCCGCCCCTAACTCCGCCCAGTTCCGCCCATTCTCCGCCCCATGGCTGACTA
ATTTTTTTTATTTATGCAGAGGCCGAGGCCGCCTCGGCCTCTGAGCTATTCCAGAAGTAGTGAGGAGGCT
TTTTTGGAGGCCTAGGCTTTTGCAAAAAGCTAACTTGTTTATTGCAGCTTATAATGGTTACAAATAAAGC
AATAGCATCACAAATTTCACAAATAAAGCATTTTTTTCACTGCATTCTAGTTGTGGTTTGTCCAAACTCA
TCAATGTATCTTATCATGTCTGGATCCGCTGCATTAATGAATCGGCCAACGCGCGGGGAGAGGCGGTTTG
CGTATTGGGCGCTCTTCCGCTTCCTCGCTCACTGACTCGCTGCGCTCGGTCGTTCGGCTGCGGCGAGCGG
TATCAGCTCACTCAAAGGCGGTAATACGGTTATCCACAGAATCAGGGGATAACGCAGGAAAGAACATGTG
AGCAAAAGGCCAGCAAAAGGCCAGGAACCGTAAAAAGGCCGCGTTGCTGGCGTTTTTCCATAGGCTCCGC
CCCCCTGACGAGCATCACAAAAATCGACGCTCAAGTCAGAGGTGGCGAAACCCGACAGGACTATAAAGAT
ACCAGGCGTTTCCCCCTGGAAGCTCCCTCGTGCGCTCTCCTGTTCCGACCCTGCCGCTTACCGGATACCT
GTCCGCCTTTCTCCCTTCGGGAAGCGTGGCGCTTTCTCAATGCTCACGCTGTAGGTATCTCAGTTCGGTG
TAGGTCGTTCGCTCCAAGCTGGGCTGTGTGCACGAACCCCCCGTTCAGCCCGACCGCTGCGCCTTATCCG
GTAACTATCGTCTTGAGTCCAACCCGGTAAGACACGACTTATCGCCACTGGCAGCAGCCACTGGTAACAG
GATTAGCAGAGCGAGGTATGTAGGCGGTGCTACAGAGTTCTTGAAGTGGTGGCCTAACTACGGCTACACT
AGAAGGACAGTATTTGGTATCTGCGCTCTGCTGAAGCCAGTTACCTTCGGAAAAAGAGTTGGTAGCTCTT
GATCCGGCAAACAAACCACCGCTGGTAGCGGTGGTTTTTTTGTTTGCAAGCAGCAGATTACGCGCAGAAA
AAAAGGATCTCAAGAAGATCCTTTGATCTTTTCTACGGGGTCTGACGCTCAGTGGAACGAAAACTCACGT
TAAGGGATTTTGGTCATGAGATTATCAAAAAGGATCTTCACCTAGATCCTTTTAAATTAAAAATGAAGTT
TTAAATCAATCTAAAGTATATATGAGTAAACTTGGTCTGACAGTTACCAATGCTTAATCAGTGAGGCACC
TATCTCAGCGATCTGTCTATTTCGTTCATCCATAGTTGCCTGACTCCCCGTCGTGTAGATAACTACGATA
CGGGAGGGCTTACCATCTGGCCCCAGTGCTGCAATGATACCGCGAGACCCACGCTCACCGGCTCCAGATT
TATCAGCAATAAACCAGCCAGCCGGAAGGGCCGAGCGCAGAAGTGGTCCTGCAACTTTATCCGCCTCCAT
CCAGTCTATTAATTGTTGCCGGGAAGCTAGAGTAAGTAGTTCGCCAGTTAATAGTTTGCGCAACGTTGTT
GCCATTGCTACAGGCATCGTGGTGTCACGCTCGTCGTTTGGTATGGCTTCATTCAGCTCCGGTTCCCAAC
GATCAAGGCGAGTTACATGATCCCCCATGTTGTGCAAAAAAGCGGTTAGCTCCTTCGGTCCTCCGATCGT
TGTCAGAAGTAAGTTGGCCGCAGTGTTATCACTCATGGTTATGGCAGCACTGCATAATTCTCTTACTGTC
ATGCCATCCGTAAGATGCTTTTCTGTGACTGGTGAGTACTCAACCAAGTCATTCTGAGAATAGTGTATGC
GGCGACCGAGTTGCTCTTGCCCGGCGTCAATACGGGATAATACCGCGCCACATAGCAGAACTTTAAAAGT
GCTCATCATTGGAAAACGTTCTTCGGGGCGAAAACTCTCAAGGATCTTACCGCTGTTGAGATCCAGTTCG
ATGTAACCCACTCGTGCACCCAACTGATCTTCAGCATCTTTTACTTTCACCAGCGTTTCTGGGTGAGCAA
AAACAGGAAGGCAAAATGCCGCAAAAAAGGGAATAAGGGCGACACGGAAATGTTGAATACTCATACTCTT
CCTTTTTCAATATTATTGAAGCATTTATCAGGGTTATTGTCTCATGAGCGGATACATATTTGAATGTATT
TAGAAAAATAAACAAATAGGGGTTCCGCGCACATTTCCCCGAAAAGTGCCACCTG
Features (pLannotate 1.2.2; 22 found; start..end, strand, type, name):
      4..383     +  enhancer       CMV enhancer: human cytomegalovirus immediate early enhancer
    386..661     +  promoter       chicken β-actin promoter: No description available
    662..1670    +  intron         chimeric intron: chimera between introns from chicken β-actin and rabbit β-globin
   1719..1755    +  misc_feature   MCS (fragment): multiple cloning site
   1826..2509    +  CDS            Apobec1: ABEC1_RAT - Experimental evidence at protein level: Swiss-Prot protein existence level 1. Catalytic component of the apolipoprotein B mRNA editing enzyme complex which is responsible for the postranscriptional editing of a CAA codon for Gln to a UAA codon for stop in the APOB mRNA. May also play a role in the epigenetic regulation of gene expression by participating in DNA demethylation. From Rattus norvegicus (Rat).
   2606..4207    +  CDS            dCas9(N): N-terminal portion of catalytically inactive Streptococcus pyogenes dCas9 carrying the D10A mutation (Zetsche et al., 2015)
   4208..6702    +  CDS            Cas9(C) (fragment): C-terminal portion of Streptococcus pyogenes Cas9 (Zetsche et al., 2015)
   7016..7264    +  CDS            UGI: UNGI_BPPB2 - Experimental evidence at protein level: Swiss-Prot protein existence level 1. This protein binds specifically and reversibly to the host uracil-DNA glycosylase, preventing removal of uracil residues from PBS2 DNA by the host uracil-excision repair system. From Bacillus phage PBS2 (Bacteriophage PBS2).
   7403..8119    +  CDS            EGFP: EGFP is a basic (constitutively fluorescent) green fluorescent protein published in 1996, derived from Aequorea victoria. It is reported to be a rapidly-maturing weak dimer with moderate acid sensitivity.
   8132..8203    +  CDS            HBB (fragment): HBB_PONPY - Experimental evidence at transcript level: Swiss-Prot protein existence level 2. Involved in oxygen transport from the lung to the various peripheral tissues. From Pongo pygmaeus (Bornean orangutan).
   8274..8329    +  polyA_signal   β-globin poly(A) signal: rabbit β-globin polyadenylation signal (Gil and Proudfoot, 1987)
   8710..8732    -  protein_bind   lac operator (fragment): The lac repressor binds to the lac operator to inhibit transcription in E. coli. This inhibition can be relieved by adding lactose or isopropyl-β-D-thiogalactopyranoside (IPTG). lac repressor encoded by lacI
   8736..8766    -  promoter       lac promoter: promoter for the E. coli lac operon
   8781..8802    -  protein_bind   CAP binding site: CAP binding activates transcription in the presence of cAMP. E. coli catabolite activator protein
   8815..8854    -  CDS            lacI (fragment): lac repressor; lacI; The lac repressor binds to the lac operator to inhibit transcription in E. coli. This inhibition can be relieved by adding lactose or isopropyl-β-D-thiogalactopyranoside (IPTG).
   8861..8883    +  promoter       SV40 promoter (fragment): SV40 enhancer and early promoter
   8907..9042    +  rep_origin     SV40 ori: SV40 origin of replication
   9062..9196    +  polyA_signal   SV40 poly(A) signal: SV40 polyadenylation signal
   9198..9252    -  CDS            lacI (fragment): lac repressor; lacI; The lac repressor binds to the lac operator to inhibit transcription in E. coli. This inhibition can be relieved by adding lactose or isopropyl-β-D-thiogalactopyranoside (IPTG).
   9435..10023   -  rep_origin     ori: high-copy-number ColE1/pMB1/pBR322/pUC origin of replication
  10194..11054   -  CDS            AmpR: β-lactamase; bla; confers resistance to ampicillin, carbenicillin, and related antibiotics
  11055..11159   -  promoter       AmpR promoter: bla
