>Addgene plasmid #139998 | pCAG-CBE4max-SpG-P2A-EGFP (RTW4552) Sequencing Result | analyzer sequence | sequence record 275413
GGGGCGCGCGCCAGGCGGGGCGGGGCGGGGCGAGGGGCGGGGCGGGGCGAGGCGGAGAGGTGCGGCGGCA
GCCAATCAGAGCGGCGCGCTCCGAAAGTTTCCTTTTATGGCGAGGCGGCGGCGGCGGCGGCCCTATAAAA
AGCGAAGCGCGCGGCGGGCGGGAGTCGCTGCGCGCTGCCTTCGCCCCGTGCCCCGCTCCGCCGCCGCCTC
GCGCCGCCCGCCCCGGCTCTGACTGACCGCGTTACTCCCACAGGTGAGCGGGCGGGACGGCCCTTCTCCT
CCGGGCTGTAATTAGCGCTTGGTTTAATGACGGCTTGTTTCTTTTCTGTGGCTGCGTGAAAGCCTTGAGG
GGCTCCGGGAGGGCCCTTTGTGCGGGGGGAGCGGCTCGGGGGGTGCGTGCGTGTGTGTGTGCGTGGGGAG
CGCCGCGTGCGGCTCCGCGCTGCCCGGCGGCTGTGAGCGCTGCGGGCGCGGCGCGGGGCTTTGTGCGCTC
CGCAGTGTGCGCGAGGGGAGCGCGGCCGGGGGCGGTGCCCCGCGGTGCGGGGGGGGCTGCGAGGGGAACA
AAGGCTGCGTGCGGGGTGTGTGCGTGGGGGGGTGAGCAGGGGGTGTGGGCGCGTCGGTCGGGCTGCAACC
CCCCCTGCACCCCCCTCCCCGAGTTGCTGAGCACGGCCCGGCTTCGGGTGCGGGGCTCCGTACGGGGCGT
GGCGCGGGGCTCGCCGTGCCGGGCGGGGGGTGGCGGCAGGTGGGGGTGCCGGGCGGGGCGGGGCCGCCTC
GGGCCGGGGAGGGCTCGGGGGAGGGGCGCGGCGGCCCCCGGAGCGCCGGCGGCTGTCGAGGCGCGGCGAG
CCGCAGCCATTGCCTTTTATGGTAATCGTGCGAGAGGGCGCAGGGACTTCCTTTGTCCCAAATCTGTGCG
GAGCCGAAATCTGGGAGGCGCCGCCGCACCCCCTCTAGCGGGCGCGGGGCGAAGCGGTGCGGCGCCGGCA
GGAAGGAAATGGGCGGGGAGGGCCTTCGTGCGTCGCCGCGCCGCCGTCCCCTTCTCCCTCTCCAGCCTCG
GGGCTGTCCGCGGGGGGACGGCTGCCTTCGGGGGGGACGGGGCAGGGCGGGGTTCGGCTTCTGGCGTGTG
ACCGGCGGCTCTAGAGCCTCTGCTAACCATGTTCATGCCTTCTTCTTTTTCCTACAGCTCCTGGGCAACG
TGCTGGTTATTGTGCTGTCTCATCATTTTGGCAAAGAATTCTGCAGTCGACGGTACCGCGGGCCCGGGAT
CCACCGGTCGCCACCATGAAACGGACAGCCGACGGAAGCGAGTTCGAGTCACCAAAGAAGAAGCGGAAAG
TCTCCTCAGAGACTGGGCCTGTCGCCGTCGATCCAACCCTGCGCCGCCGGATTGAACCTCACGAGTTTGA
AGTGTTCTTTGACCCCCGGGAGCTGAGAAAGGAGACATGCCTGCTGTACGAGATCAACTGGGGAGGCAGG
CACTCCATCTGGAGGCACACCTCTCAGAACACAAATAAGCACGTGGAGGTGAACTTCATCGAGAAGTTTA
CCACAGAGCGGTACTTCTGCCCCAATACCAGATGTAGCATCACATGGTTTCTGAGCTGGTCCCCTTGCGG
AGAGTGTAGCAGGGCCATCACCGAGTTCCTGTCCAGATATCCACACGTGACACTGTTTATCTACATCGCC
AGGCTGTATCACCACGCAGACCCAAGGAATAGGCAGGGCCTGCGCGATCTGATCAGCTCCGGCGTGACCA
TCCAGATCATGACAGAGCAGGAGTCCGGCTACTGCTGGCGGAACTTCGTGAATTATTCTCCTAGCAACGA
GGCCCACTGGCCTAGGTACCCACACCTGTGGGTGCGCCTGTACGTGCTGGAGCTGTATTGCATCATCCTG
GGCCTGCCCCCTTGTCTGAATATCCTGCGGAGAAAGCAGCCCCAGCTGACCTTCTTTACAATCGCCCTGC
AGTCTTGTCACTATCAGAGGCTGCCACCCCACATCCTGTGGGCCACAGGCCTGAAGTCTGGAGGATCTAG
CGGAGGATCCTCTGGCAGCGAGACACCAGGAACAAGCGAGTCAGCAACACCAGAGAGCAGTGGCGGCAGC
AGCGGCGGCAGCGACAAGAAGTACAGCATCGGCCTGGCCATCGGCACCAACTCTGTGGGCTGGGCCGTGA
TCACCGACGAGTACAAGGTGCCCAGCAAGAAATTCAAGGTGCTGGGCAACACCGACCGGCACAGCATCAA
GAAGAACCTGATCGGAGCCCTGCTGTTCGACAGCGGCGAAACAGCCGAGGCCACCCGGCTGAAGAGAACC
GCCAGAAGAAGATACACCAGACGGAAGAACCGGATCTGCTATCTGCAAGAGATCTTCAGCAACGAGATGG
CCAAGGTGGACGACAGCTTCTTCCACAGACTGGAAGAGTCCTTCCTGGTGGAAGAGGATAAGAAGCACGA
GCGGCACCCCATCTTCGGCAACATCGTGGACGAGGTGGCCTACCACGAGAAGTACCCCACCATCTACCAC
CTGAGAAAGAAACTGGTGGACAGCACCGACAAGGCCGACCTGCGGCTGATCTATCTGGCCCTGGCCCACA
TGATCAAGTTCCGGGGCCACTTCCTGATCGAGGGCGACCTGAACCCCGACAACAGCGACGTGGACAAGCT
GTTCATCCAGCTGGTGCAGACCTACAACCAGCTGTTCGAGGAAAACCCCATCAACGCCAGCGGCGTGGAC
GCCAAGGCCATCCTGTCTGCCAGACTGAGCAAGAGCAGACGGCTGGAAAATCTGATCGCCCAGCTGCCCG
GCGAGAAGAAGAATGGCCTGTTCGGAAACCTGATTGCCCTGAGCCTGGGCCTGACCCCCAACTTCAAGAG
CAACTTCGACCTGGCCGAGGATGCCAAACTGCAGCTGAGCAAGGACACCTACGACGACGACCTGGACAAC
CTGCTGGCCCAGATCGGCGACCAGTACGCCGACCTGTTTCTGGCCGCCAAGAACCTGTCCGACGCCATCC
TGCTGAGCGACATCCTGAGAGTGAACACCGAGATCACCAAGGCCCCCCTGAGCGCCTCTATGATCAAGAG
ATACGACGAGCACCACCAGGACCTGACCCTGCTGAAAGCTCTCGTGCGGCAGCAGCTGCCTGAGAAGTAC
AAAGAGATTTTCTTCGACCAGAGCAAGAACGGCTACGCCGGCTACATTGACGGCGGAGCCAGCCAGGAAG
AGTTCTACAAGTTCATCAAGCCCATCCTGGAAAAGATGGACGGCACCGAGGAACTGCTCGTGAAGCTGAA
CAGAGAGGACCTGCTGCGGAAGCAGCGGACCTTCGACAACGGCAGCATCCCCCACCAGATCCACCTGGGA
GAGCTGCACGCCATTCTGCGGCGGCAGGAAGATTTTTACCCATTCCTGAAGGACAACCGGGAAAAGATCG
AGAAGATCCTGACCTTCCGCATCCCCTACTACGTGGGCCCTCTGGCCAGGGGAAACAGCAGATTCGCCTG
GATGACCAGAAAGAGCGAGGAAACCATCACCCCCTGGAACTTCGAGGAAGTGGTGGACAAGGGCGCTTCC
GCCCAGAGCTTCATCGAGCGGATGACCAACTTCGATAAGAACCTGCCCAACGAGAAGGTGCTGCCCAAGC
ACAGCCTGCTGTACGAGTACTTCACCGTGTATAACGAGCTGACCAAAGTGAAATACGTGACCGAGGGAAT
GAGAAAGCCCGCCTTCCTGAGCGGCGAGCAGAAAAAGGCCATCGTGGACCTGCTGTTCAAGACCAACCGG
AAAGTGACCGTGAAGCAGCTGAAAGAGGACTACTTCAAGAAAATCGAGTGCTTCGACTCCGTGGAAATCT
CCGGCGTGGAAGATCGGTTCAACGCCTCCCTGGGCACATACCACGATCTGCTGAAAATTATCAAGGACAA
GGACTTCCTGGACAATGAGGAAAACGAGGACATTCTGGAAGATATCGTGCTGACCCTGACACTGTTTGAG
GACAGAGAGATGATCGAGGAACGGCTGAAAACCTATGCCCACCTGTTCGACGACAAAGTGATGAAGCAGC
TGAAGCGGCGGAGATACACCGGCTGGGGCAGGCTGAGCCGGAAGCTGATCAACGGCATCCGGGACAAGCA
GTCCGGCAAGACAATCCTGGATTTCCTGAAGTCCGACGGCTTCGCCAACAGAAACTTCATGCAGCTGATC
CACGACGACAGCCTGACCTTTAAAGAGGACATCCAGAAAGCCCAGGTGTCCGGCCAGGGCGATAGCCTGC
ACGAGCACATTGCCAATCTGGCCGGCAGCCCCGCCATTAAGAAGGGCATCCTGCAGACAGTGAAGGTGGT
GGACGAGCTCGTGAAAGTGATGGGCCGGCACAAGCCCGAGAACATCGTGATCGAAATGGCCAGAGAGAAC
CAGACCACCCAGAAGGGACAGAAGAACAGCCGCGAGAGAATGAAGCGGATCGAAGAGGGCATCAAAGAGC
TGGGCAGCCAGATCCTGAAAGAACACCCCGTGGAAAACACCCAGCTGCAGAACGAGAAGCTGTACCTGTA
CTACCTGCAGAATGGGCGGGATATGTACGTGGACCAGGAACTGGACATCAACCGGCTGTCCGACTACGAT
GTGGACCATATCGTGCCTCAGAGCTTTCTGAAGGACGACTCCATCGACAACAAGGTGCTGACCAGAAGCG
ACAAGAACCGGGGCAAGAGCGACAACGTGCCCTCCGAAGAGGTCGTGAAGAAGATGAAGAACTACTGGCG
GCAGCTGCTGAACGCCAAGCTGATTACCCAGAGAAAGTTCGACAATCTGACCAAGGCCGAGAGAGGCGGC
CTGAGCGAACTGGATAAGGCCGGCTTCATCAAGAGACAGCTGGTGGAAACCCGGCAGATCACAAAGCACG
TGGCACAGATCCTGGACTCCCGGATGAACACTAAGTACGACGAGAATGACAAGCTGATCCGGGAAGTGAA
AGTGATCACCCTGAAGTCCAAGCTGGTGTCCGATTTCCGGAAGGATTTCCAGTTTTACAAAGTGCGCGAG
ATCAACAACTACCACCACGCCCACGACGCCTACCTGAACGCCGTCGTGGGAACCGCCCTGATCAAAAAGT
ACCCTAAGCTGGAAAGCGAGTTCGTGTACGGCGACTACAAGGTGTACGACGTGCGGAAGATGATCGCCAA
GAGCGAGCAGGAAATCGGCAAGGCTACCGCCAAGTACTTCTTCTACAGCAACATCATGAACTTTTTCAAG
ACCGAGATTACCCTGGCCAACGGCGAGATCCGGAAGCGGCCTCTGATCGAGACAAACGGCGAAACCGGGG
AGATCGTGTGGGATAAGGGCCGGGATTTTGCCACCGTGCGGAAAGTGCTGAGCATGCCCCAAGTGAATAT
CGTGAAAAAGACCGAGGTGCAGACAGGCGGCTTCAGCAAAGAGTCTATCCTGCCCAAGAGGAACAGCGAT
AAGCTGATCGCCAGAAAGAAGGACTGGGACCCTAAGAAGTACGGCGGCTTCCTGTGGCCCACCGTGGCCT
ATTCTGTGCTGGTGGTGGCCAAAGTGGAAAAGGGCAAGTCCAAGAAACTGAAGAGTGTGAAAGAGCTGCT
GGGGATCACCATCATGGAAAGAAGCAGCTTCGAGAAGAATCCCATCGACTTTCTGGAAGCCAAGGGCTAC
AAAGAAGTGAAAAAGGACCTGATCATCAAGCTGCCTAAGTACTCCCTGTTCGAGCTGGAAAACGGCCGGA
AGAGAATGCTGGCCTCTGCCAAGCAGCTGCAGAAGGGAAACGAACTGGCCCTGCCCTCCAAATATGTGAA
CTTCCTGTACCTGGCCAGCCACTATGAGAAGCTGAAGGGCTCCCCCGAGGATAATGAGCAGAAACAGCTG
TTTGTGGAACAGCACAAGCACTACCTGGACGAGATCATCGAGCAGATCAGCGAGTTCTCCAAGAGAGTGA
TCCTGGCCGACGCTAATCTGGACAAAGTGCTGTCCGCCTACAACAAGCACCGGGATAAGCCCATCAGAGA
GCAGGCCGAGAATATCATCCACCTGTTTACCCTGACCAATCTGGGAGCCCCTGCCGCCTTCAAGTACTTT
GACACCACCATCGACCGGAAGCAGTACAGAAGCACCAAAGAGGTGCTGGACGCCACCCTGATCCACCAGA
GCATCACCGGCCTGTACGAGACACGGATCGACCTGTCTCAGCTGGGAGGTGACAGCGGCGGGAGCGGCGG
GAGCGGGGGGAGCACTAATCTGAGCGACATCATTGAGAAGGAGACTGGGAAACAGCTGGTCATTCAGGAG
TCCATCCTGATGCTGCCTGAGGAGGTGGAGGAAGTGATCGGCAACAAGCCAGAGTCTGACATCCTGGTGC
ACACCGCCTACGACGAGTCCACAGATGAGAATGTGATGCTGCTGACCTCTGACGCCCCCGAGTATAAGCC
TTGGGCCCTGGTCATCCAGGATTCTAACGGCGAGAATAAGATCAAGATGCTGAGCGGAGGATCCGGAGGA
TCTGGAGGCAGCACCAACCTGTCTGACATCATCGAGAAGGAGACAGGCAAGCAGCTGGTCATCCAGGAGA
GCATCCTGATGCTGCCCGAAGAAGTCGAAGAAGTGATCGGAAACAAGCCTGAGAGCGATATCCTGGTCCA
TACCGCCTACGACGAGAGTACCGACGAAAATGTGATGCTGCTGACATCCGACGCCCCAGAGTATAAGCCC
TGGGCTCTGGTCATCCAGGATTCCAACGGAGAGAACAAAATCAAAATGCTGTCTGGCGGCTCAAAAAGAA
CCGCCGACGGCAGCGAATTCGAGCCCAAGAAGAAGAGGAAAGTCGGAGGCGGTGGAAGCGGCGCAACAAA
CTTCTCTCTGCTGAAACAAGCCGGAGATGTCGAAGAGAATCCTGGACCGATGGTGAGCAAGGGCGAGGAG
CTGTTCACCGGGGTGGTGCCCATCCTGGTCGAGCTGGACGGCGACGTAAACGGCCACAAGTTCAGCGTGT
CCGGCGAGGGCGAGGGCGATGCCACCTACGGCAAGCTGACCCTGAAGTTCATCTGCACCACCGGCAAGCT
GCCCGTGCCCTGGCCCACCCTCGTGACCACCCTGACCTACGGCGTGCAGTGCTTCAGCCGCTACCCCGAC
CACATGAAGCAGCACGACTTCTTCAAGTCCGCCATGCCCGAAGGCTACGTCCAGGAGCGCACCATCTTCT
TCAAGGACGACGGCAACTACAAGACCCGCGCCGAGGTGAAGTTCGAGGGCGACACCCTGGTGAACCGCAT
CGAGCTGAAGGGCATCGACTTCAAGGAGGACGGCAACATCCTGGGGCACAAGCTGGAGTACAACTACAAC
AGCCACAACGTCTATATCATGGCCGACAAGCAGAAGAACGGCATCAAGGTGAACTTCAAGATCCGCCACA
ACATCGAGGACGGCAGCGTGCAGCTCGCCGACCACTACCAGCAGAACACCCCCATCGGCGACGGCCCCGT
GCTGCTGCCCGACAACCACTACCTGAGCACCCAGTCCGCCCTGAGCAAAGACCCCAACGAGAAGCGCGAT
CACATGGTCCTGCTGGAGTTCGTGACCGCCGCCGGGATCACTCTCGGCATGGACGAGCTGTACAAGTGAA
GCGGCCGCACTCCTCAGGTGCAGGCTGCCTATCAGAAGGTGGTGGCTGGTGTGGCCAATGCCCTGGCTCA
CAAATACCACTGAGATCTTTTTCCCTCTGCCAAAAATTATGGGGACATCATGAAGCCCCTTGAGCATCTG
ACTTCTGGCTAATAAAGGAAATTTATTTTCATTGCAATAGTGTGTTGGAATTTTTTGTGTCTCTCACTCG
GAAGGACATATGGGAGGGCAAATCATTTAAAACATCAGAATGAGTATTTGGTTTAGAGTTTGGCAACATA
TGCCCATATGCTGGCTGCCATGAACAAAGGTTGGCTATAAAGAGGTCATCAGTATATGAAACAGCCCCCT
GCTGTCCATTCCTTATTCCATAGAAAAGCCTTGACTTGAGGTTAGATTTTTTTTATATTTTGTTTTGTGT
TATTTTTTTCTTTAACATCCCTAAAATTTTCCTTACATGTTTTACTAGCCAGATTTTTCCTCCTCTCCTG
ACTACTCCCAGTCATAGCTGTCCCTCTTCTCTTATGGAGATCCCTCGACCTGCAGCCCAAGCTTGGCGTA
ATCATGGTCATAGCTGTTTCCTGTGTGAAATTGTTATCCGCTCACAATTCCACACAACATACGAGCCGGA
AGCATAAAGTGTAAAGCCTGGGGTGCCTAATGAGTGAGCTAACTCACATTAATTGCGTTGCGCTCACTGC
CCGCTTTCCAGTCGGGAAACCTGTCGTGCCAGCGGATCCGCATCTCAATTAGTCAGCAACCATAGTCCCG
CCCCTAACTCCGCCCATCCCGCCCCTAACTCCGCCCAGTTCCGCCCATTCTCCGCCCCATGGCTGACTAA
TTTTTTTTATTTATGCAGAGGCCGAGGCCGCCTCGGCCTCTGAGCTATTCCAGAAGTAGTGAGGAGGCTT
TTTTGGAGGCCTAGGCTTTTGCAAAAAGCTAACTTGTTTATTGCAGCTTATAATGGTTACAAATAAAGCA
ATAGCATCACAAATTTCACAAATAAAGCATTTTTTTCACTGCATTCTAGTTGTGGTTTGTCCAAACTCAT
CAATGTATCTTATCATGTCTGGATCCGCTGCATTAATGAATCGGCCAACGCGCGGGGAGAGGCGGTTTGC
GTATTGGGCGCTCTTCCGCTTCCTCGCTCACTGACTCGCTGCGCTCGGTCGTTCGGCTGCGGCGAGCGGT
ATCAGCTCACTCAAAGGCGGTAATACGGTTATCCACAGAATCAGGGGATAACGCAGGAAAGAACATGTGA
GCAAAAGGCCAGCAAAAGGCCAGGAACCGTAAAAAGGCCGCGTTGCTGGCGTTTTTCCATAGGCTCCGCC
CCCCTGACGAGCATCACAAAAATCGACGCTCAAGTCAGAGGTGGCGAAACCCGACAGGACTATAAAGATA
CCAGGCGTTTCCCCCTGGAAGCTCCCTCGTGCGCTCTCCTGTTCCGACCCTGCCGCTTACCGGATACCTG
TCCGCCTTTCTCCCTTCGGGAAGCGTGGCGCTTTCTCATAGCTCACGCTGTAGGTATCTCAGTTCGGTGT
AGGTCGTTCGCTCCAAGCTGGGCTGTGTGCACGAACCCCCCGTTCAGCCCGACCGCTGCGCCTTATCCGG
TAACTATCGTCTTGAGTCCAACCCGGTAAGACACGACTTATCGCCACTGGCAGCAGCCACTGGTAACAGG
ATTAGCAGAGCGAGGTATGTAGGCGGTGCTACAGAGTTCTTGAAGTGGTGGCCTAACTACGGCTACACTA
GAAGAACAGTATTTGGTATCTGCGCTCTGCTGAAGCCAGTTACCTTCGGAAAAAGAGTTGGTAGCTCTTG
ATCCGGCAAACAAACCACCGCTGGTAGCGGTGGTTTTTTTGTTTGCAAGCAGCAGATTACGCGCAGAAAA
AAAGGATCTCAAGAAGATCCTTTGATCTTTTCTACGGGGTCTGACGCTCAGTGGAACGAAAACTCACGTT
AAGGGATTTTGGTCATGAGATTATCAAAAAGGATCTTCACCTAGATCCTTTTAAATTAAAAATGAAGTTT
TAAATCAATCTAAAGTATATATGAGTAAACTTGGTCTGACAGTTACCAATGCTTAATCAGTGAGGCACCT
ATCTCAGCGATCTGTCTATTTCGTTCATCCATAGTTGCCTGACTCCCCGTCGTGTAGATAACTACGATAC
GGGAGGGCTTACCATCTGGCCCCAGTGCTGCAATGATACCGCGAGACCCACGCTCACCGGCTCCAGATTT
ATCAGCAATAAACCAGCCAGCCGGAAGGGCCGAGCGCAGAAGTGGTCCTGCAACTTTATCCGCCTCCATC
CAGTCTATTAATTGTTGCCGGGAAGCTAGAGTAAGTAGTTCGCCAGTTAATAGTTTGCGCAACGTTGTTG
CCATTGCTACAGGCATCGTGGTGTCACGCTCGTCGTTTGGTATGGCTTCATTCAGCTCCGGTTCCCAACG
ATCAAGGCGAGTTACATGATCCCCCATGTTGTGCAAAAAAGCGGTTAGCTCCTTCGGTCCTCCGATCGTT
GTCAGAAGTAAGTTGGCCGCAGTGTTATCACTCATGGTTATGGCAGCACTGCATAATTCTCTTACTGTCA
TGCCATCCGTAAGATGCTTTTCTGTGACTGGTGAGTACTCAACCAAGTCATTCTGAGAATAGTGTATGCG
GCGACCGAGTTGCTCTTGCCCGGCGTCAATACGGGATAATACCGCGCCACATAGCAGAACTTTAAAAGTG
CTCATCATTGGAAAACGTTCTTCGGGGCGAAAACTCTCAAGGATCTTACCGCTGTTGAGATCCAGTTCGA
TGTAACCCACTCGTGCACCCAACTGATCTTCAGCATCTTTTACTTTCACCAGCGTTTCTGGGTGAGCAAA
AACAGGAAGGCAAAATGCCGCAAAAAAGGGAATAAGGGCGACACGGAAATGTTGAATACTCATACTCTTC
CTTTTTCAATATTATTGAAGCATTTATCAGGGTTATTGTCTCATGAGCGGATACATATTTGAATGTATTT
AGAAAAATAAACAAATAGGGGTTCCGCGCACATTTCCCCGAAAAGTGCCACCTGGGTCGACATTGATTAT
TGACTAGTTATTAATAGTAATCAATTACGGGGTCATTAGTTCATAGCCCATATATGGAGTTCCGCGTTAC
ATAACTTACGGTAAATGGCCCGCCTGGCTGACCGCCCAACGACCCCCGCCCATTGACGTCAATAATGACG
TATGTTCCCATAGTAACGCCAATAGGGACTTTCCATTGACGTCAATGGGTGGAGTATTTACGGTAAACTG
CCCACTTGGCAGTACATCAAGTGTATCATATGCCAAGTACGCCCCCTATTGACGTCAATGACGGTAAATG
GCCCGCCTGGCATTATGCCCAGTACATGACCTTATGGGACTTTCCTACTTGGCAGTACATCTACGTATTA
GTCATCGCTATTACCATGGTCGAGGTGAGCCCCACGTTCTGCTTCACTCTCCCCATCTCCCCCCCCTCCC
CACCCCCAATTTTGTATTTATTTATTTTTTAATTATTTTGTGCAGCGATGGGGGCGGGGGGGGGG
Features (pLannotate 1.2.2; 22 found; start..end, strand, type, name):
    161..1177    +  intron         chimeric intron: chimera between introns from chicken β-actin and rabbit β-globin
   1226..1262    +  misc_feature   MCS (fragment): multiple cloning site
   1333..2016    +  CDS            Apobec1: ABEC1_RAT - Experimental evidence at protein level: Swiss-Prot protein existence level 1. Catalytic component of the apolipoprotein B mRNA editing enzyme complex which is responsible for the postranscriptional editing of a CAA codon for Gln to a UAA codon for stop in the APOB mRNA. May also play a role in the epigenetic regulation of gene expression by participating in DNA demethylation. From Rattus norvegicus (Rat).
   2113..3714    +  CDS            dCas9(N): N-terminal portion of catalytically inactive Streptococcus pyogenes dCas9 carrying the D10A mutation (Zetsche et al., 2015)
   3715..6209    +  CDS            Cas9(C) (fragment): C-terminal portion of Streptococcus pyogenes Cas9 (Zetsche et al., 2015)
   6523..6771    +  CDS            UGI: UNGI_BPPB2 - Experimental evidence at protein level: Swiss-Prot protein existence level 1. This protein binds specifically and reversibly to the host uracil-DNA glycosylase, preventing removal of uracil residues from PBS2 DNA by the host uracil-excision repair system. From Bacillus phage PBS2 (Bacteriophage PBS2).
   6910..7626    +  CDS            EGFP: EGFP is a basic (constitutively fluorescent) green fluorescent protein published in 1996, derived from Aequorea victoria. It is reported to be a rapidly-maturing weak dimer with moderate acid sensitivity.
   7639..7710    +  CDS            HBB (fragment): HBB_PONPY - Experimental evidence at transcript level: Swiss-Prot protein existence level 2. Involved in oxygen transport from the lung to the various peripheral tissues. From Pongo pygmaeus (Bornean orangutan).
   7781..7836    +  polyA_signal   β-globin poly(A) signal: rabbit β-globin polyadenylation signal (Gil and Proudfoot, 1987)
   8219..8241    -  protein_bind   lac operator (fragment): The lac repressor binds to the lac operator to inhibit transcription in E. coli. This inhibition can be relieved by adding lactose or isopropyl-β-D-thiogalactopyranoside (IPTG). lac repressor encoded by lacI
   8245..8275    -  promoter       lac promoter: promoter for the E. coli lac operon
   8290..8311    -  protein_bind   CAP binding site: CAP binding activates transcription in the presence of cAMP. E. coli catabolite activator protein
   8324..8363    -  CDS            lacI (fragment): lac repressor; lacI; The lac repressor binds to the lac operator to inhibit transcription in E. coli. This inhibition can be relieved by adding lactose or isopropyl-β-D-thiogalactopyranoside (IPTG).
   8370..8392    +  promoter       SV40 promoter (fragment): SV40 enhancer and early promoter
   8416..8551    +  rep_origin     SV40 ori: SV40 origin of replication
   8571..8705    +  polyA_signal   SV40 poly(A) signal: SV40 polyadenylation signal
   8707..8761    -  CDS            lacI (fragment): lac repressor; lacI; The lac repressor binds to the lac operator to inhibit transcription in E. coli. This inhibition can be relieved by adding lactose or isopropyl-β-D-thiogalactopyranoside (IPTG).
   8944..9532    -  rep_origin     ori: high-copy-number ColE1/pMB1/pBR322/pUC origin of replication
   9703..10563   -  CDS            AmpR: β-lactamase; bla; confers resistance to ampicillin, carbenicillin, and related antibiotics
  10564..10668   -  promoter       AmpR promoter: bla
  10699..11078   +  enhancer       CMV enhancer: human cytomegalovirus immediate early enhancer
  11080..160     +  promoter       chicken β-actin promoter (across the origin): No description available
