[The description below was written by a language model from this plasmid's Addgene catalogue record and pLannotate feature annotations shown in this document.]
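Description:
pCAG-CBE4max-SpG-P2A-EGFP (RTW4552) is an 11.2 kb mammalian expression plasmid for CRISPR cytosine base editing, built on the pRZ33 backbone. It is propagated in E. coli through a high-copy ColE1/pUC-type origin and selected with ampicillin via the β-lactamase gene. The backbone also carries remnants of lac regulatory elements, an SV40 origin and an SV40 poly(A) signal. No mammalian selection marker is annotated.

The payload is a single synthetic, human codon-optimized open reading frame driven by the CAG promoter, annotated here as the CMV immediate-early enhancer, the chicken β-actin promoter (which spans the numbering origin of the circular sequence) and a chimeric β-actin/β-globin intron. Transcription ends at a rabbit β-globin polyadenylation signal. The coding region follows the BE4max C-to-T editor design: rat APOBEC1 cytidine deaminase is fused to a Streptococcus pyogenes Cas9 D10A nickase, followed by the uracil glycosylase inhibitor (UGI) from phage PBS2, which limits excision of the uracil intermediate and so favours the C-to-T outcome. The feature table annotates one UGI copy, with unannotated sequence between the end of Cas9 and that copy. The Cas9 portion is the SpG variant, carrying D1135L, S1136W, G1218K, E1219Q, R1335Q and T1337R, which were engineered to relax PAM requirements. A C-terminal P2A peptide separates EGFP from the editor during translation, so green fluorescence marks expressing cells without tagging the editor itself.

No guide RNA cassette is annotated, so a guide must be supplied from a separate construct. The plasmid is suited to transfection of mammalian cells for base editing at sites beyond the reach of wild-type SpCas9, with EGFP allowing transfected cells to be monitored or sorted.
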