Addgene plasmid #139998: pCAG-CBE4max-SpG-P2A-EGFP (RTW4552)
Purpose: CAG promoter expression plasmid for human codon optimized BE4max C-to-T base editor with SpG(D10A/D1135L/S1136W/G1218K/E1219Q/R1335Q/T1337R) and P2A-EGFP
Depositing lab: Benjamin Kleinstiver. Depositing organization: Massachusetts General Hospital. Publication: Unconstrained genome targeting with near-PAMless engineered CRISPR-Cas9 variants. Walton RT, Christie KA, Whittaker MN, Kleinstiver BP. Science. 2020 Apr 17;368(6488):290-296. doi: 10.1126/science.aba8853. Epub 2020 Mar 26. PubMed 32217751.
Backbone
  Vector backbone: pRZ33
  Backbone manufacturer: Ketih Joung
  Vector type: Mammalian Expression, CRISPR
Growth in bacteria
  Bacterial resistance: Ampicillin, 100 μg/mL
  Growth temperature: 37°C
  Growth strain: DH5alpha
  Copy number: High Copy
Gene/Insert
  Gene/Insert name: human codon optimized CBE4max SpCas9 variant named SpG with P2A-EGFP (alt name: RTW4552)
  Species: Synthetic
  Mutation: nSpCas9=D10A; SpG=D1135L/S1136W/G1218K/E1219Q/R1335Q/T1337R
  Promoter: CAG
  Tag / fusion protein: P2A-EGFP (C terminal on insert)
  Cloning method: Gibson Cloning
  Sequencing primers: 5′ oBK280-CCTACAGCTCCTGGGCAACG; 3′ oBK23-CAGAGGGAAAAAGATCTCAGTGG
Terms and licenses: Academic/Nonprofit Terms; Industry Terms: Not Available to Industry
How to cite: pCAG-CBE4max-SpG-P2A-EGFP (RTW4552) was a gift from Benjamin Kleinstiver (Addgene plasmid # 139998 ; http://n2t.net/addgene:139998 ; RRID:Addgene_139998)
